LOCUS       Exported 10490 bp ds-DNA circular SYN 23-SEP-2022
DEFINITION  3rd generation lentiviral plasmid for expression of EGFP Firefly
            Luciferase fusion protein in mammalian cells.
ACCESSION   .
VERSION     .
KEYWORDS    pLentipuro3/TO/V5-GW/EGFP-Firefly Luciferase
SOURCE      synthetic DNA construct
  ORGANISM  synthetic DNA construct
REFERENCE   1 (bases 1 to 10490)
  AUTHORS   Lorenzatti Hiles G, Cates AL, El-Sawy L, Day KC, Broses LJ, Han AL,
            Briggs HL, Emamdjomeh A, Chou A, Abel EV, Liebert M, Palmbos PL,
            Udager AM, Keller ET, Day ML
  TITLE     A surgical orthotopic approach for studying the invasive progression
            of human bladder cancer.
  JOURNAL   Nat Protoc. 2019 Mar;14(3):738-755. doi: 10.1038/s41596-018-0112-8.
  PUBMED    30683938
REFERENCE   2 (bases 1 to 10490)
  AUTHORS   .
  TITLE     Direct Submission
  JOURNAL   Exported Sep 23, 2022 from SnapGene Server 1.1.58
            http://www.snapgene.com
FEATURES             Location/Qualifiers
     source          1..10490
                     /organism="synthetic DNA construct"
                     /mol_type="other DNA"
     primer_bind     complement(35..52)
                     /label=L4440
                     /note="L4440 vector, forward primer"
     rep_origin      complement(206..794)
                     /direction=LEFT
                     /label=ori
                     /note="high-copy-number ColE1/pMB1/pBR322/pUC origin of
                     replication"
     primer_bind     complement(286..305)
                     /label=pBR322ori-F
                     /note="pBR322 origin, forward primer"
     CDS             complement(965..1825)
                     /codon_start=1
                     /gene="bla"
                     /product="beta-lactamase"
                     /label=AmpR
                     /note="confers resistance to ampicillin, carbenicillin, and
                     related antibiotics"
                     /translation="MSIQHFRVALIPFFAAFCLPVFAHPETLVKVKDAEDQLGARVGYI
                     ELDLNSGKILESFRPEERFPMMSTFKVLLCGAVLSRIDAGQEQLGRRIHYSQNDLVEYS
                     PVTEKHLTDGMTVRELCSAAITMSDNTAANLLLTTIGGPKELTAFLHNMGDHVTRLDRW
                     EPELNEAIPNDERDTTMPVAMATTLRKLLTGELLTLASRQQLIDWMEADKVAGPLLRSA
                     LPAGWFIADKSGAGERGSRGIIAALGPDGKPSRIVVIYTTGSQATMDERNRQIAEIGAS
                     LIKHW"
     primer_bind     1588..1607
                     /label=Amp-R
                     /note="Ampicillin resistance gene, reverse primer"
     promoter        complement(1826..1930)
                     /gene="bla"
                     /label=AmpR promoter
     rep_origin      complement(1956..2411)
                     /direction=LEFT
                     /label=f1 ori
                     /note="f1 bacteriophage origin of replication; arrow
                     indicates direction of (+) strand synthesis"
     primer_bind     complement(2093..2114)
                     /label=F1ori-F
                     /note="F1 origin, forward primer"
     primer_bind     2305..2324
                     /label=F1ori-R
                     /note="F1 origin, reverse primer"
     primer_bind     2538..2560
                     /label=M13/pUC Forward
                     /note="In lacZ gene"
     primer_bind     2552..2569
                     /label=M13 Forward
                     /note="In lacZ gene. Also called M13-F20 or M13 (-21)
                     Forward"
     primer_bind     2553..2569
                     /label=M13 fwd
                     /note="common sequencing primer, one of multiple similar
                     variants"
     primer_bind     2579..2598
                     /label=T7
                     /note="T7 promoter, forward primer"
     promoter        2579..2597
                     /label=T7 promoter
                     /note="promoter for bacteriophage T7 RNA polymerase"
     rep_origin      2618..2753
                     /label=SV40 ori
                     /note="SV40 origin of replication"
     primer_bind     complement(2672..2691)
                     /label=SV40pro-F
                     /note="SV40 promoter/origin, forward primer"
     polyA_signal    2793..2914
                     /label=SV40 poly(A) signal
                     /note="SV40 polyadenylation signal"
     primer_bind     complement(2804..2823)
                     /label=EBV-rev
                     /note="SV40 polyA terminator, reverse primer"
     primer_bind     2858..2877
                     /label=SV40pA-R
                     /note="SV40 polyA, reverse primer"
     LTR             2986..3219
                     /label=3' LTR (Delta-U3)
                     /note="self-inactivating 3' long terminal repeat (LTR) from
                     HIV-1"
     misc_feature    3299..3887
                     /label=WPRE
                     /note="woodchuck hepatitis virus posttranscriptional
                     regulatory element"
     CDS             3405..3416
                     /codon_start=1
                     /product="Factor Xa recognition and cleavage site"
                     /label=Factor Xa site
                     /translation="IEGR"
     primer_bind     3814..3834
                     /label=WPRE-R
                     /note="WPRE, reverse primer"
     CDS             complement(3955..4554)
                     /codon_start=1
                     /gene="pac from Streptomyces alboniger"
                     /product="puromycin N-acetyltransferase"
                     /label=PuroR
                     /note="confers resistance to puromycin"
                     /translation="MTEYKPTVRLATRDDVPRAVRTLAAAFADYPATRHTVDPDRHIER
                     VTELQELFLTRVGLDIGKVWVADDGAAVAVWTTPESVEAGAVFAEIGPRMAELSGSRLA
                     AQQQMEGLLAPHRPKEPAWFLATVGVSPDHQGKGLGSAVVLPGVEAAERAGVPAFLETS
                     APRNLPFYERLGFTVTADVEVPEGPRTWCMTRKPGA"
     primer_bind     complement(4038..4058)
                     /label=Puro-F
                     /note="Puromycin resistance gene, forward primer"
     primer_bind     4535..4554
                     /label=Puro-R
                     /note="Puromycin resistance gene, reverse primer. Also
                     called puro-variant-R"
     promoter        complement(4576..5086)
                     /label=hPGK promoter
                     /note="human phosphoglycerate kinase 1 promoter"
     primer_bind     complement(4639..4657)
                     /label=hPGK-F
                     /note="Human PGK promoter, forward primer"
     CDS             complement(5146..5187)
                     /codon_start=1
                     /product="epitope tag from simian virus 5"
                     /label=V5 tag
                     /translation="GKPIPNPLLGLDST"
     protein_bind    5240..5264
                     /gene="mutant version of attB"
                     /label=attB2
                     /bound_moiety="BP Clonase(TM)"
                     /note="recombination site for the Gateway(R) BP reaction"
     CDS             complement(5281..6930)
                     /codon_start=1
                     /gene="luc+"
                     /product="firefly luciferase"
                     /label=luciferase
                     /note="enhanced luc+ version of the luciferase gene"
                     /translation="MEDAKNIKKGPAPFYPLEDGTAGEQLHKAMKRYALVPGTIAFTDA
                     HIEVDITYAEYFEMSVRLAEAMKRYGLNTNHRIVVCSENSLQFFMPVLGALFIGVAVAP
                     ANDIYNERELLNSMGISQPTVVFVSKKGLQKILNVQKKLPIIQKIIIMDSKTDYQGFQS
                     MYTFVTSHLPPGFNEYDFVPESFDRDKTIALIMNSSGSTGLPKGVALPHRTACVRFSHA
                     RDPIFGNQIIPDTAILSVVPFHHGFGMFTTLGYLICGFRVVLMYRFEEELFLRSLQDYK
                     IQSALLVPTLFSFFAKSTLIDKYDLSNLHEIASGGAPLSKEVGEAVAKRFHLPGIRQGY
                     GLTETTSAILITPEGDDKPGAVGKVVPFFEAKVVDLDTGKTLGVNQRGELCVRGPMIMS
                     GYVNNPEATNALIDKDGWLHSGDIAYWDEDEHFFIVDRLKSLIKYKGYQVAPAELESIL
                     LQHPNIFDAGVAGLPDDDAGELPAAVVVLEHGKTMTEKEIVDYVASQVTTAKKLRGGVV
                     FVDEVPKGLTGKLDARKIREILIKAKKGGKIAV"
     primer_bind     6846..6864
                     /label=LucNrev
                     /note="Firefly luciferase, reverse primer"
     CDS             complement(6937..7653)
                     /codon_start=1
                     /product="enhanced GFP"
                     /label=EGFP
                     /translation="MVSKGEELFTGVVPILVELDGDVNGHKFSVSGEGEGDATYGKLTL
                     KFICTTGKLPVPWPTLVTTLTYGVQCFSRYPDHMKQHDFFKSAMPEGYVQERTIFFKDD
                     GNYKTRAEVKFEGDTLVNRIELKGIDFKEDGNILGHKLEYNYNSHNVYIMADKQKNGIK
                     VNFKIRHNIEDGSVQLADHYQQNTPIGDGPVLLPDNHYLSTQSALSKDPNEKRDHMVLL
                     EFVTAAGITLGMDELYK"
     CDS             complement(6937..7653)
                     /codon_start=1
                     /product="the original enhanced GFP (Yang et al., 1996)"
                     /label=EGFP
                     /note="mammalian codon-optimized"
                     /translation="MVSKGEELFTGVVPILVELDGDVNGHKFSVSGEGEGDATYGKLTL
                     KFICTTGKLPVPWPTLVTTLTYGVQCFSRYPDHMKQHDFFKSAMPEGYVQERTIFFKDD
                     GNYKTRAEVKFEGDTLVNRIELKGIDFKEDGNILGHKLEYNYNSHNVYIMADKQKNGIK
                     VNFKIRHNIEDGSVQLADHYQQNTPIGDGPVLLPDNHYLSTQSALSKDPNEKRDHMVLL
                     EFVTAAGITLGMDELYK"
     primer_bind     complement(6979..7000)
                     /label=EGFP-C
                     /note="EGFP, forward primer"
     primer_bind     7328..7347
                     /label=EXFP-R
                     /note="For distinguishing EGFP variants, reverse primer"
     primer_bind     7587..7608
                     /label=EGFP-N
                     /note="EGFP, reverse primer"
     protein_bind    complement(7674..7698)
                     /gene="mutant version of attB"
                     /label=attB1
                     /bound_moiety="BP Clonase(TM)"
                     /note="recombination site for the Gateway(R) BP reaction"
     protein_bind    7739..7757
                     /gene="tetO"
                     /label=tet operator
                     /bound_moiety="tetracycline repressor TetR"
                     /note="bacterial operator O2 for the tetR and tetA genes"
     protein_bind    7760..7778
                     /gene="tetO"
                     /label=tet operator
                     /bound_moiety="tetracycline repressor TetR"
                     /note="bacterial operator O2 for the tetR and tetA genes"
     promoter        complement(7780..7983)
                     /label=CMV promoter
                     /note="human cytomegalovirus (CMV) immediate early
                     promoter"
     primer_bind     complement(7809..7829)
                     /label=CMV-F
                     /note="Human CMV immediate early promoter, forward primer"
     misc_feature    8309..8426
                     /label=cPPT/CTS
                     /note="central polypurine tract and central termination
                     sequence of HIV-1"
     CDS             complement(8693..8737)
                     /codon_start=1
                     /product="antigenic peptide corresponding to amino acids
                     655 to 669 of the HIV envelope protein gp41 (Lutje Hulsik
                     et al., 2013)"
                     /label=gp41 peptide
                     /note="recognized by the 2H10 single-chain llama nanobody"
                     /translation="KNEQELLELDKWASL"
     misc_feature    8922..9155
                     /label=RRE
                     /note="The Rev response element (RRE) of HIV-1 allows for
                     Rev-dependent mRNA export from the nucleus to the
                     cytoplasm."
     misc_feature    9648..9773
                     /label=HIV-1 Psi
                     /note="packaging signal of human immunodeficiency virus
                     type 1"
     LTR             9820..10000
                     /label=5' LTR (truncated)
                     /note="truncated 5' long terminal repeat (LTR) from HIV-1"
     promoter        complement(10001..10227)
                     /label=RSV promoter
                     /note="Rous sarcoma virus enhancer/promoter"
     primer_bind     complement(10255..10275)
                     /label=T3
                     /note="T3 promoter, forward primer"
     promoter        complement(10255..10273)
                     /label=T3 promoter
                     /note="promoter for bacteriophage T3 RNA polymerase"
     primer_bind     complement(10294..10310)
                     /label=M13 rev
                     /note="common sequencing primer, one of multiple similar
                     variants"
     primer_bind     complement(10294..10310)
                     /label=M13 Reverse
                     /note="In lacZ gene. Also called M13-rev"
     primer_bind     complement(10307..10329)
                     /label=M13/pUC Reverse
                     /note="In lacZ gene"
     protein_bind    10318..10334
                     /label=lac operator
                     /bound_moiety="lac repressor encoded by lacI"
                     /note="The lac repressor binds to the lac operator to
                     inhibit transcription in E. coli. This inhibition can be
                     relieved by adding lactose or
                     isopropyl-beta-D-thiogalactopyranoside (IPTG)."
     promoter        complement(10342..10372)
                     /label=lac promoter
                     /note="promoter for the E. coli lac operon"
     protein_bind    10387..10408
                     /label=CAP binding site
                     /bound_moiety="E. coli catabolite activator protein"
                     /note="CAP binding activates transcription in the presence
                     of cAMP."
ORIGIN
        1 gaggcggttt gcgtattggg cgctcttccg cttcctcgct cactgactcg ctgcgctcgg
       61 tcgttcggct gcggcgagcg gtatcagctc actcaaaggc ggtaatacgg ttatccacag
      121 aatcagggga taacgcagga aagaacatgt gagcaaaagg ccagcaaaag gccaggaacc
      181 gtaaaaaggc cgcgttgctg gcgtttttcc ataggctccg cccccctgac gagcatcaca
      241 aaaatcgacg ctcaagtcag aggtggcgaa acccgacagg actataaaga taccaggcgt
      301 ttccccctgg aagctccctc gtgcgctctc ctgttccgac cctgccgctt accggatacc
      361 tgtccgcctt tctcccttcg ggaagcgtgg cgctttctca tagctcacgc tgtaggtatc
      421 tcagttcggt gtaggtcgtt cgctccaagc tgggctgtgt gcacgaaccc cccgttcagc
      481 ccgaccgctg cgccttatcc ggtaactatc gtcttgagtc caacccggta agacacgact
      541 tatcgccact ggcagcagcc actggtaaca ggattagcag agcgaggtat gtaggcggtg
      601 ctacagagtt cttgaagtgg tggcctaact acggctacac tagaagaaca gtatttggta
      661 tctgcgctct gctgaagcca gttaccttcg gaaaaagagt tggtagctct tgatccggca
      721 aacaaaccac cgctggtagc ggtggttttt ttgtttgcaa gcagcagatt acgcgcagaa
      781 aaaaaggatc tcaagaagat cctttgatct tttctacggg gtctgacgct cagtggaacg
      841 aaaactcacg ttaagggatt ttggtcatga gattatcaaa aaggatcttc acctagatcc
      901 ttttaaatta aaaatgaagt tttaaatcaa tctaaagtat atatgagtaa acttggtctg
      961 acagttacca atgcttaatc agtgaggcac ctatctcagc gatctgtcta tttcgttcat
     1021 ccatagttgc ctgactcccc gtcgtgtaga taactacgat acgggagggc ttaccatctg
     1081 gccccagtgc tgcaatgata ccgcgagacc cacgctcacc ggctccagat ttatcagcaa
     1141 taaaccagcc agccggaagg gccgagcgca gaagtggtcc tgcaacttta tccgcctcca
     1201 tccagtctat taattgttgc cgggaagcta gagtaagtag ttcgccagtt aatagtttgc
     1261 gcaacgttgt tgccattgct acaggcatcg tggtgtcacg ctcgtcgttt ggtatggctt
     1321 cattcagctc cggttcccaa cgatcaaggc gagttacatg atcccccatg ttgtgcaaaa
     1381 aagcggttag ctccttcggt cctccgatcg ttgtcagaag taagttggcc gcagtgttat
     1441 cactcatggt tatggcagca ctgcataatt ctcttactgt catgccatcc gtaagatgct
     1501 tttctgtgac tggtgagtac tcaaccaagt cattctgaga atagtgtatg cggcgaccga
     1561 gttgctcttg cccggcgtca atacgggata ataccgcgcc acatagcaga actttaaaag
     1621 tgctcatcat tggaaaacgt tcttcggggc gaaaactctc aaggatctta ccgctgttga
     1681 gatccagttc gatgtaaccc actcgtgcac ccaactgatc ttcagcatct tttactttca
     1741 ccagcgtttc tgggtgagca aaaacaggaa ggcaaaatgc cgcaaaaaag ggaataaggg
     1801 cgacacggaa atgttgaata ctcatactct tcctttttca atattattga agcatttatc
     1861 agggttattg tctcatgagc ggatacatat ttgaatgtat ttagaaaaat aaacaaatag
     1921 gggttccgcg cacatttccc cgaaaagtgc cacctaaatt gtaagcgtta atattttgtt
     1981 aaaattcgcg ttaaattttt gttaaatcag ctcatttttt aaccaatagg ccgaaatcgg
     2041 caaaatccct tataaatcaa aagaatagac cgagataggg ttgagtgttg ttccagtttg
     2101 gaacaagagt ccactattaa agaacgtgga ctccaacgtc aaaggnnnnn nnnnnnnnnn
     2161 nnnnnnnnnn nnnnnnnnnn nnnnnnnnnn nnnntnnnnn nnnnnnnnnn nnnnnnnnnn
     2221 nnnnnnnnnn nnnnnnnnnn nnnnnnnnnn nnnnnnnnnn nnnnnnnnnn nnnnnnnnnn
     2281 nnnnnngnnn nnnnnnnnnn nnnnnnnnnn nnnnnnnnnn nnnnnnnnnn nnnnnnnnnn
     2341 nnnnnnnnnn nnnnnnnnnn nnnnnnnnnn nnnnnnnnnn nnnnnnnnnn nnnnnnnnnn
     2401 nnnnnnnnnn ncccattcgc cattcaggct gcgcaactgt tgggaagggc gatcggtgcg
     2461 ggcctcttcg ctattacgcc agctggcgaa agggggatgt gctgcaaggc gattaagttg
     2521 ggtaacgcca gggttttccc agtcacgacg ttgtaaaacg acggccagtg agcgcgcgta
     2581 atacgactca ctatagggcg aattgggtac gtccctaggc ctccaaaaaa gcctcctcac
     2641 tacttctgga atagctcaga ggccgaggcg gcctcggcct ctgcataaat aaaaaaaatt
     2701 agtcagccat ggggcggaga atgggcggaa ctgggcggag ttaggggcgg gatgggcgga
     2761 gttaggggcg ggatagctag agccagacat gataagatac attgatgagt ttggacaaac
     2821 cacaactaga atgcagtgaa aaaaatgctt tatttgtgaa atttgtgatg ctattgcttt
     2881 atttgtaacc attataagct gcaataaaca agttcctctc actctctgat attcatttct
     2941 ttgcaagtta taaatactga ataataagat gacatgaact actactgcta gagattttcc
     3001 acactgacta aaagggtctg agggatctct agttaccaga gtcacacaac agacgggcac
     3061 acactacttg aagcactcaa ggcaagcttt attgaggctt aagcagtggg ttccctagtt
     3121 agccagagag ctcccaggct cagatctggt ctaaccagag agacccagta caagcaaaaa
     3181 gcagatcttg tcttcgttgg gagtgaatta gcccttccag tccccccttt tcttttaaaa
     3241 agtggctaag atctacagct gccttgtaag tcattggtct taaaggtacc atcgccaggc
     3301 ggggaggcgg cccaaaggga gatccgactc gtctgagggc gaaggcgaag acgcggaaga
     3361 ggccgcagag ccggcagcag gccgcgggaa ggaaggtccg ctggattgag ggccgaaggg
     3421 acgtagcaga aggacgtccc gcgcagaatc caggtggcaa cacaggcgag cagccatgga
     3481 aaggacgtca gcttccccga caacaccacg gaattgtcag tgcccaacag ccgagcccct
     3541 gtccagcagc gggcaaggca ggcggcgatg agttccgccg tggcaatagg gagggggaaa
     3601 gcgaaagtcc cggaaaggag ctgacaggtg gtggcaatgc cccaaccagt gggggttgcg
     3661 tcagcaaaca cagtgcacac cacgccacgt tgcctgacaa cgggccacaa ctcctcataa
     3721 agagacagca accaggattt atacaaggag gagaaaatga aagccatacg ggaagcaata
     3781 gcatgataca aaggcattaa agcagcgtat ccacatagcg taaaaggagc aacatagtta
     3841 agaataccag tcaatctttc acaaattttg taatccagag gttgattgtc gacgtaccga
     3901 tgcatggggt cgtgcgctcc tttcggtcgg gcgctgcggg tcgtggggcg ggcgtcaggc
     3961 accgggcttg cgggtcatgc accaggtgcg cggtccttcg ggcacctcga cgtcggcggt
     4021 gacggtgaag ccgagccgct cgtagaaggg gaggttgcgg ggcgcggagg tctccaggaa
     4081 ggcgggcacc ccggcgcgct cggccgcctc cactccgggg agcacgacgg cgctgcccag
     4141 acccttgccc tggtggtcgg gcgagacgcc gacggtggcc aggaaccacg cgggctcctt
     4201 gggccggtgc ggcgccagga ggccttccat ctgttgctgc gcggccagcc gggaaccgct
     4261 caactcggcc atgcgcgggc cgatctcggc gaacaccgcc cccgcttcga cgctctccgg
     4321 cgtggtccag accgccaccg cggcgccgtc gtccgcgacc cacaccttgc cgatgtcgag
     4381 cccgacgcgc gtgaggaaga gttcttgcag ctcggtgacc cgctcgatgt ggcggtccgg
     4441 atcgacggtg tggcgcgtgg cggggtagtc ggcgaacgcg gcggcgaggg tgcgtacggc
     4501 cctggggacg tcgtcgcggg tggcgaggcg caccgtgggc ttgtactcgg tcatggtaag
     4561 ctccggtgga tccccctggg gagagaggtc ggtgattcgg tcaacgaggg agccgactgc
     4621 cgacgtgcgc tccggaggct tgcagaatgc ggaacaccgc gcgggcagga acagggccca
     4681 cactaccgcc ccacaccccg cctcccgcac cgccccttcc cggccgctgc tctcggcgcg
     4741 ccctgctgag cagccgctat tggccacagc ccatcgcggt cggcgcgctg ccattgctcc
     4801 ctggcgctgt ccgtctgcga gggtactagt gagacgtgcg gcttccgttt gtcacgtccg
     4861 gcacgccgcg aaccgcaagg aaccttcccg acttaggggc ggagcaggaa gcgtcgccgg
     4921 ggggcccaca agggtagcgg cgaagatccg ggtgacgctg cgaacggacg tgaagaatgt
     4981 gcgagaccca gggtcggcgc cgctgcgttt cccggaacca cgcccagagc agccgcgtcc
     5041 ctgcgcaaac ccagggctgc cttggaaaag gcgcaacccc aaccccctcg actaactgac
     5101 acacattcca cagaattaat tccaaactca ttactaaccg gtacgcgtag aatcgagacc
     5161 gaggagaggg ttagggatag gcttaccttc gaaccgcggg ccctctagac tcgagcggcc
     5221 gccactgtgc tggatatcaa ccactttgta caagaaagct gggtcggcgc gcccaccctt
     5281 cacggcgatc tttccgccct tcttggcctt tatgaggatc tctctgattt ttcttgcgtc
     5341 gagttttccg gtaagacctt tcggtacttc gtccacaaac acaactcctc cgcgcaactt
     5401 tttcgcggtt gttacttgac tggcgacgta atccacgatc tctttttccg tcatcgtctt
     5461 tccgtgctcc aaaacaacaa cggcggcggg aagttcaccg gcgtcatcgt cgggaagacc
     5521 tgcgacacct gcgtcgaaga tgttggggtg ttggagcaag atggattcca attcagcggg
     5581 agccacctga tagcctttgt acttaatcag agacttcagg cggtcaacga tgaagaagtg
     5641 ttcgtcttcg tcccagtaag ctatgtctcc agaatgtagc catccatcct tgtcaatcaa
     5701 ggcgttggtc gcttccggat tgtttacata accggacata atcataggac ctctcacaca
     5761 cagttcgcct ctttgattaa cgcccagcgt tttcccggta tccagatcca caaccttcgc
     5821 ttcaaaaaat ggaacaactt taccgaccgc gcccggttta tcatccccct cgggtgtaat
     5881 cagaatagct gatgtagtct cagtgagccc atatccttgc ctgatacctg gcagatggaa
     5941 cctcttggca accgcttccc cgacttcctt agagagggga gcgccaccag aagcaatttc
     6001 gtgtaaatta gataaatcgt atttgtcaat cagagtgctt ttggcgaaga aggagaatag
     6061 ggttggcacc agcagcgcac tttgaatctt gtaatcctga aggctcctca gaaacagctc
     6121 ttcttcaaat ctatacatta agacgactcg aaatccacat atcaaatatc cgagtgtagt
     6181 aaacattcca aaaccgtgat ggaatggaac aacacttaaa atcgcagtat ccggaatgat
     6241 ttgattgcca aaaataggat ctctggcatg cgagaatctc acgcaggcag ttctatgagg
     6301 cagagcgaca cctttaggca gaccagtaga tccagaggag ttcatgatca gtgcaattgt
     6361 cttgtcccta tcgaaggact ctggcacaaa atcgtattca ttaaaaccgg gaggtagatg
     6421 agatgtgacg aacgtgtaca tcgactgaaa tccctggtaa tccgttttag aatccatgat
     6481 aataattttt tggatgattg ggagcttttt ttgcacgttc aaaatttttt gcaacccctt
     6541 tttggaaacg aacaccacgg taggctgcga aatgcccata ctgttgagca attcacgttc
     6601 attataaatg tcgttcgcgg gcgcaactgc aactccgata aataacgcgc ccaacaccgg
     6661 cataaagaat tgaagagagt tttcactgca tacgacgatt ctgtgatttg tattcagccc
     6721 atatcgtttc atagcttctg ccaaccgaac ggacatttcg aagtactcag cgtaagtgat
     6781 gtccacctcg atatgtgcat ctgtaaaagc aattgttcca ggaaccaggg cgtatctctt
     6841 catagcctta tgcagttgct ctccagcggt tccatcttcc agcggataga atggcgccgg
     6901 gcctttcttt atgtttttgg cgtcttccat cccggacttg tacagctcgt ccatgccgag
     6961 agtgatcccg gcggcggtca cgaactccag caggaccatg tgatcgcgct tctcgttggg
     7021 gtctttgctc agggcggact gggtgctcag gtagtggttg tcgggcagca gcacggggcc
     7081 gtcgccgatg ggggtgttct gctggtagtg gtcggcgagc tgcacgctgc cgtcctcgat
     7141 gttgtggcgg atcttgaagt tcaccttgat gccgttcttc tgcttgtcgg ccatgatata
     7201 gacgttgtgg ctgttgtagt tgtactccag cttgtgcccc aggatgttgc cgtcctcctt
     7261 gaagtcgatg cccttcagct cgatgcggtt caccagggtg tcgccctcga acttcacctc
     7321 ggcgcgggtc ttgtagttgc cgtcgtcctt gaagaagatg gtgcgctcct ggacgtagcc
     7381 ttcgggcatg gcggacttga agaagtcgtg ctgcttcatg tggtcggggt agcggctgaa
     7441 gcactgcacg ccgtaggtca gggtggtcac gagggtgggc cagggcacgg gcagcttgcc
     7501 ggtggtgcag atgaacttca gggtcagctt gccgtaggtg gcatcgccct cgccctcgcc
     7561 ggacacgctg aacttgtggc cgtttacgtc gccgtccagc tcgaccagga tgggcaccac
     7621 cccggtgaac agctcctcgc ccttgctcac catggtgaag ggggcggccg cggagcctgc
     7681 ttttttgtac aaacttgttg atatctgcag aattccacca cactggacta gtcgacgatc
     7741 tctatcactg atagggagat ctctatcact gatagggaga gctctgctta tatagacctc
     7801 ccaccgtaca cgcctaccgc ccatttgcgt caatggggcg gagttgttac gacattttgg
     7861 aaagtcccgt tgattttggt gccaaaacaa actcccattg acgtcaatgg ggtggagact
     7921 tggaaatccc cgtgagtcaa accgctatcc acgcccattg atgtactgcc aaaaccgcat
     7981 caccatggta atagcgatga ctaatacgta gatgtactgc caagtaggaa agtcccataa
     8041 ggtcatgtac tgggcataat gccaggcggg ccatttaccg tcattgacgt caataggggg
     8101 cgtacttggc atatgataca cttgatgtac tgccaagtgg gcagtttacc gtaaatactc
     8161 cacccattga cgtcaatgga aagtccctat tggcgttact atgggaacat acgtcattat
     8221 tgacgtcaat gggcgggggt cgttgggcgg tcagccaggc gggccattta ccgtaagtta
     8281 tgtaagcgga actcccaagc ttatcgataa aattttgaat ttttgtaatt tgtttttgta
     8341 attctttagt ttgtatgtct gttgctatta tgtctactat tctttcccct gcactgtacc
     8401 ccccaatccc cccttttctt ttaaaagtta accgataccg tcgagatccg ttcactaatc
     8461 gaatggatct gtctctgtct ctctctccac cttcttcttc tattccttcg ggcctgtcgg
     8521 gtcccctcgg ggttgggagg tgggtctgaa acgataatgg tgaatatccc tgcctaactc
     8581 tattcactat agaaagtaca gcaaaaacta ttcttaaacc taccaagcct cctactatca
     8641 ttatgaataa ttttatatac cacagccaat ttgttatgtt aaaccaattc cacaaacttg
     8701 cccatttatc taattccaat aattcttgtt cattcttttc ttgctggttt tgcgattctt
     8761 caattaagga gtgtattaag cttgtgtaat tgttaatttc tctgtcccac tccatccagg
     8821 tcgtgtgatt ccaaatctgt tccagagatt tattactcca actagcattc caaggcacag
     8881 cagtggtgca aatgagtttt ccagagcaac cccaaatccc caggagctgt tgatccttta
     8941 ggtatctttc cacagccagg attcttgcct ggagctgctt gatgccccag actgtgagtt
     9001 gcaacagatg ctgttgcgcc tcaatagccc tcagcaaatt gttctgctgc tgcactatac
     9061 cagacaataa ttgtctggcc tgtaccgtca gcgtcattga cgctgcgccc atagtgcttc
     9121 ctgctgctcc caagaaccca aggaacaaag ctcctattcc cactgctctt ttttctctct
     9181 gcaccactct tctctttgcc ttggtgggtg ctactcctaa tggttcaatt tttactactt
     9241 tatatttata taattcactt ctccaattgt ccctcatatc tcctcctcca ggtctgaaga
     9301 tcagcggccg cttgctgtgc ggtggtctta cttttgtttt gctcttcctc tatcttgtct
     9361 aaagcttcct tggtgtcttt tatctctatc ctttgatgca cacaatagag ggttgctact
     9421 gtattatata atgatctaag ttcttctgat cctgtctgaa gggatggttg tagctgtccc
     9481 agtatttgtc tacagccttc tgatgtttct aacaggccag gattaactgc gaatcgttct
     9541 agctccctgc ttgcccatac tatatgtttt aatttatatt ttttctttcc ccctggcctt
     9601 aaccgaattt tttcccatcg cgatctaatt ctcccccgct taatactgac gctctcgcac
     9661 ccatctctct ccttctagcc tccgctagtc aaaatttttg gcgtactcac cagtcgccgc
     9721 ccctcgcctc ttgccgtgcg cgcttcagca agccgagtcc tgcgtcgaga gagctcctct
     9781 ggtttccctt tcgctttcaa gtccctgttc gggcgccact gctagagatt ttccacactg
     9841 actaaaaggg tctgagggat ctctagttac cagagtcaca caacagacgg gcacacacta
     9901 cttgaagcac tcaaggcaag ctttattgag gcttaagcag tgggttccct agttagccag
     9961 agagctccca ggctcagatc tggtctaacc agagagaccc gtttatgtat cgagctaggc
    10021 acttaaatac aatatctctg caatgcggca attcagtggt tcgtccaatc catgtcagac
    10081 ccgtctgttg ccttcctaat aaggcacgat cgtaccacct tacttccacc aatcggcatg
    10141 cacggtgctt tttctctcct tgtaaggcat gttgctaact catcgttacc atgttgcaag
    10201 actacaagag tattgcataa gactacatta agcttgcagc tccagctttt gttcccttta
    10261 gtgagggtta attgcgcgct tggcgtaatc atggtcatag ctgtttcctg tgtgaaattg
    10321 ttatccgctc acaattccac acaacatacg agccggaagc ataaagtgta aagcctgggg
    10381 tgcctaatga gtgagctaac tcacattaat tgcgttgcgc tcactgcccg ctttccagtc
    10441 gggaaacctg tcgtgccagc tgcattaatg aatcggccaa cgcgcgggga
//
